>Addgene plasmid #42980 | I-ACAC | depositor partial sequence | sequence record 58245 | I-ACAC sequence 424 bps
CGTCTCCTGACCCCAGAGCAGGTCGTGGCAATCGCCTCCAACATTGGCGGGAAACAGGCACTCGAGACTG
TCCAGCGCCTGCTTCCCGTGCTGTGCCAAGCGCACGGACTCACCCCAGAGCAGGTCGTGGCGATCGCAAG
CCACGACGGAGGAAAGCAAGCCTTGGAAACAGTACAGAGGCTGTTGCCTGTGCTGTGCCAAGCGCACGGC
CTCACCCCAGAGCAGGTCGTGGCAATCGCCTCCAACATTGGCGGGAAACAGGCACTCGAGACTGTCCAGC
GCCTGCTTCCCGTGCTGTGCCAAGCGCACGGATTAACCCCAGAGCAGGTCGTGGCGATCGCAAGCCACGA
CGGAGGAAAGCAAGCCTTGGAAACAGTACAGAGGCTGTTGCCTGTGCTGTGCCAAGCGCACGGCTTAAGA
GACG
