>Addgene plasmid #42980 | I-ACAC | addgene partial sequence | sequence record 60011 | M13-F20 5'-TGTAAAACGACGGCCAGT-3'
CTATAGGGCGAATTGGGCCCTCTAGATGCATGCTCGAGCGGCCGCCAGTGTGATGGATATCTGCAGAATT
CGCCCTTATATAGATGCCGTCCTAGCGCGTCTCCTGACCCCAGAGCAGGTCGTGGCAATCGCCTCCAACA
TTGGCGGGAAACAGGCACTCGAGACTGTCCAGCGCCTGCTTCCCGTGCTGTGCCAAGCGCACGGACTCAC
CCCAGAGCAGGTCGTGGCGATCGCAAGCCACGACGGAGGAAAGCAAGCCTTGGAAACAGTACAGAGGCTG
TTGCCTGTGCTGTGCCAAGCGCACGGCCTCACCCCAGAGCAGGTCGTGGCAATCGCCTCCAACATTGGCG
GGAAACAGGCACTCGAGACTGTCCAGCGCCTGCTTCCCGTGCTGTGCCAAGCGCACGGATTAACCCCAGA
GCAGGTCGTGGCGATCGCAAGCCACGACGGAGGAAAGCAAGCCTTGGAAACAGTACAGAGGCTGTTGCCT
GTGCTGTGCCAAGCGCACGGCTTAAGAGACGTGGGCACAGGAAAGATACTTAAGGGCGAATTCCAGCACA
CTGGCGGCCGTTACTAGTGGATCCGAGCTCGGTACCAAGCTTGGCGTAATCATGGTCATAGCTGTTTCCT
GTGTGAAATTGTTATCCGCTCACAATTCCACACAACATACGAGCCGGAAGCATAAAGTGTAAAGCCTGGG
GTGCCTAATGAGTGAGCTAACTCACATTAATTGCGTTGCGCTCACTGCCCGCTTTCCAGTCGGGAAACCT
GTCGTGCCAGCTGCATTAATGAATCGGCCAACGCGCGGGGAGAGGCGGTTTGCGTATTGGGCGCTCTTCC
GCTTCCTCGCTCACTGACTCGCTGCGCTCGGTCGTTCGGCTGCGGCGAGCGGTATCAGCTCACTCAAAGG
CGGTAATACGGTTATCCACAGAATCAGG
