[The description below was written by a language model from this plasmid's Addgene catalogue record.]
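Description:
I-ACAC is a bacterial cloning plasmid built on the commercial pCRII-TOPO backbone (about 4 kb without insert), into which a 424 bp synthetic fragment was introduced by TOPO cloning. It is a high-copy plasmid maintained in E. coli and is listed with dual selection on ampicillin and kanamycin, consistent with the two resistance markers carried by this backbone. The insert sits between the T7 and M13-reverse priming sites, which are the recorded sequencing primers for reading into it from either side. No feature table is provided, so the detailed layout of origins, promoters and flanking sites cannot be confirmed beyond what is generally known for pCRII-TOPO.

The record does not describe the insert's content apart from its name, synthetic origin and size. The plasmid was deposited in connection with a TALEN genome-editing system developed for generating human stem cell-based disease models. In that context, the name and the roughly 400 bp length suggest a pre-assembled module of four TAL effector repeats specifying the DNA bases A-C-A-C, with the "I" prefix plausibly denoting its position in an ordered assembly. This interpretation is inferred rather than stated in the catalogue fields. The plasmid has no expression elements for mammalian cells listed and is classed purely as a cloning vector. It is therefore best understood as a storage and source plasmid from a library of building blocks, from which the fragment would be taken and combined with others to construct full-length custom TALENs, not as a functional nuclease construct in its own right.
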