Addgene plasmid #42980: I-ACAC
Depositing lab: Chad Cowan & Kiran Musunuru. Depositing organization: Harvard University. Publication: A TALEN Genome-Editing System for Generating Human Stem Cell-Based Disease Models. Ding Q, Lee YK, Schaefer EA, Peters DT, Veres A, Kim K, Kuperwasser N, Motola DL, Meissner TB, Hendriks WT, Trevisan M, Gupta RM, Moisan A, Banks E, Friesen M, Schinzel RT, Xia F, Tang A, Xia Y, Figueroa E, Wann A, Ahfeldt T, Daheron L, Zhang F, Rubin LL, Peng LF, Chung RT, Musunuru K, Cowan CA. Cell Stem Cell. 2012 Dec 12. pii: S1934-5909(12)00645-5. doi: 10.1016/j.stem.2012.11.011. PubMed 23246482.
Backbone
  Vector backbone: pCRII-TOPO
  Backbone manufacturer: Invitrogen
  Backbone size w/o insert (bp): 3973
  Vector type: Bacterial Cloning
Growth in bacteria
  Bacterial resistance: Ampicillin and Kanamycin, 100 & 50 μg/mL
  Growth temperature: 37°C
  Growth strain: Top10
  Copy number: High Copy
Gene/Insert
  Gene/Insert name: I-ACAC
  Species: Synthetic
  Insert size (bp): 424
  Cloning method: TOPO Cloning
  Sequencing primers: 5′ T7; 3′ M13-rev
Terms and licenses: Academic/Nonprofit Terms; Industry Terms: Not Available to Industry
How to cite: I-ACAC was a gift from Chad Cowan & Kiran Musunuru (Addgene plasmid # 42980 ; http://n2t.net/addgene:42980 ; RRID:Addgene_42980)
